>Addgene plasmid #19935 | pcDNA3-HA-cyclin E2 | addgene partial sequence | sequence record 26640 | 19935 with SP6
GTGTGATGGATATCTGCAGAATTCCAACTTGTTTGCTTAGTTATCTTCTTTAGTGTTTTCCTGGTGGTTT
TTCAGTGCTCTTCGGTGGTGTCATAATGCCTCCATTGCACACTGGTGACAACTGTCCCCCTTTTCTGAAG
GTGTTTATGTAATTTACTTCCTCCAGCATAGCCAAATAGTTTGTATGTGTCTGGATATTATGTCTGTCTT
CCATAGGAATCTTCTTAAAAGTCTTCAGCTTCACTGGACTAGTACTTTTTACTACATTGACAAAAGGTAC
CATCCAATCTACACATTCTGAAATACTGTCCCACTCCAAACCTGAGGCTTTCTTAACCACTTCAATGGAG
GTAAAATGGCACAAGGCAGCAGCAGTCAGTATTCTGTACTGGAACTCTAATGAATCAATGGCTAGAATAC
ACAGATCTAAAAGCTGAGCTATTTGAATGAATGTTTCCTGAGAATACTGAGGTAGAAGAACTTTAGGAGC
ATCTTTAAGAGCATCAACTTGGAGAAAGAGATTTAGCCAGGAGATGATTGTTACAGGACAAAGTTCCCAT
TTTAAAGCCTTTAATATAATGAGTTCCATCCTTAAGATATCCTCTTCACTGCAAGCACCATCAGTGACGT
AAGCAAACTCTTGGAGTTTAGGAGCATAGATTTCCTCAAGTTTGGAAGCAATGAATAATGAGGTAATTCC
AATGAGTTGAAGCATATTTTTATTTATATCCTTTTGTGTCAACATAAATCTATCAAAAAAGTCTTGTGCA
AGATAAAATGTTTCCCTATGAAGTGTGTATACTTCACATACCTCTAAAAGCCAGTCTAGAAGTATGGACC
TCATCTGTGGTTCCAAGTCAGAATGCAGAACTTCAAAATGTTTGTCATGAACATATCTGCTCTCCTTTTT
TAACATGTTTAGCCAGACT
