>Addgene plasmid #19935 | pcDNA3-HA-cyclin E2 | addgene partial sequence | sequence record 26641 | 19935 with CMV-F
CNGAGCTCTCTGGCTAACTAGAGAACCCACTGCTTACTGGCTTATCGAAATTAATACGACTCACTATAGG
GAGACCCAAGCTATGTACCCATACGATGTTCCTGACTATGCGGGCTATCCCTATGACGTCCCGGACTATG
CAAGCTTGGTACCGTTAACATGGATCCCCATGGCAAGACGAAGTAGCCGTTTACAAGCTAAGCAGCAGCC
CCAGCCCAGCCAGACGGAATCCCCCCAAGAAGCCCAGATAATCCAGGCCAAGAAGAGGAAAACTACCCAG
GATGTCAAAAAAAGAAGAGAGGAGGTCACCAAGAAACATCAGTATGAAATTAGGAATTGTTGGCCACCTG
TATTATCTGGGGGGATCAGTCCTTGCATTATCATTGAAACACCTCACAAAGAAATAGGAACAAGTGATTT
CTCCAGATTTACAAATTACAGATTTAAAAATCTTTTTATTAATCCTTCACCTTTGCCTGATTTAAGCTGG
GGATGTTCAAAAGAAGTCTGGCTAAACATGTTAAAAAAGGAGAGCAGATATGTTCATGACAAACATTTTG
AAGTTCTGCATTCTGACTTGGAACCACAGATGAGGTCCATACTTCTAGACTGGCTTTTAGAGGTATGTGA
AGTATACACACTTCATANNNNNNANATTTTATCTTGCACAAGACTTTTTTTGATAGATTTATGTNNNNNN
AAAAGGATATAAATAAAAATATGCTTCAACTCATTGGAATTACCTCATTATTCATTGCTTCCAAACTTGA
NGAAATCTATGCN
