[The description below was written by a language model from this plasmid's Addgene catalogue record.]
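Description:
pcDNA3-HA-cyclin E2 is a mammalian expression plasmid built on the Invitrogen pcDNA3 backbone (recorded as about 4.6 kb without insert) carrying a roughly 1.2 kb human cyclin E2 (CCNE2) coding insert. It is maintained in E. coli as a high-copy plasmid under ampicillin selection, and G418 is listed as the selectable marker for mammalian cells, so stably transfected populations can be selected as well as using the plasmid for transient transfection. No feature table accompanies the record, so individual elements are not itemised. The promoter is not stated explicitly, although pcDNA3 vectors conventionally drive the insert from the CMV immediate-early promoter. The listing of T7 and SP6 as the 5′ and 3′ sequencing primers fits the phage promoter sites that flank the pcDNA3 polylinker. The insert was introduced by restriction cloning, but the specific sites are not recorded.

The cyclin E2 open reading frame carries an N-terminal HA epitope tag, which allows the expressed protein to be detected or immunoprecipitated with anti-HA antibodies and distinguished from endogenous cyclin E2. Cyclin E2 is a G1 cyclin, and the associated publication describes it as an activating partner of CDK2 and CDK3 that is induced by viral oncoproteins. The construct is therefore suited to overexpressing tagged cyclin E2 in cultured mammalian cells, for example to study its association with cyclin-dependent kinases, the associated kinase activity, or its effects on G1/S cell-cycle progression.
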