Addgene plasmid #19935: pcDNA3-HA-cyclin E2
Depositing lab: Yue Xiong. Depositing organization: University of North Carolina at Chapel Hill. Publication: Cyclin E2, a novel human G1 cyclin and activating partner of CDK2 and CDK3, is induced by viral oncoproteins. Zariwala M, Liu J, Xiong Y. Oncogene. 1998 Nov 26. 17(21):2787-98. 10.1038/sj.onc.1202505 PubMed 9840943.
Backbone
  Vector backbone: pcDNA3
  Backbone manufacturer: Invitrogen
  Backbone size w/o insert (bp): 4620
  Vector type: Mammalian Expression
  Selectable markers: G418
Growth in bacteria
  Bacterial resistance: Ampicillin, 100 μg/mL
  Growth temperature: 37°C
  Growth strain: DH5alpha
  Copy number: High Copy
Gene/Insert
  Gene/Insert name: cyclin E2 (alt name: CCNE2)
  Species: H. sapiens (human)
  Insert size (bp): 1200
  GenBank ID: ENST00000308108
  Entrez Gene: CCNE2 (a.k.a. CYCE2)
  Tag / fusion protein: HA (N terminal on insert)
  Cloning method: Restriction Enzyme; 5′ cloning site Data not available (not destroyed); 3′ cloning site Data not available (not destroyed)
  Sequencing primers: 5′ T7; 3′ SP6
Terms and licenses: Academic/Nonprofit Terms; Industry Terms: Not Available to Industry
How to cite: pcDNA3-HA-cyclin E2 was a gift from Yue Xiong (Addgene plasmid # 19935 ; http://n2t.net/addgene:19935 ; RRID:Addgene_19935)
